Addgene plasmid #220205: pCDNA3-TEX264-SIM1_mut-cFlag
Purpose: Mammalian expression of TEX264 with SIM1 motif mutated, C-terminal Flag
Depositing lab: Kristijan Ramadan. Depositing organization: University of Oxford. Publication: TEX264 coordinates p97- and SPRTN-mediated resolution of topoisomerase 1-DNA adducts. Fielden J, Wiseman K, Torrecilla I, Li S, Hume S, Chiang SC, Ruggiano A, Narayan Singh A, Freire R, Hassanieh S, Domingo E, Vendrell I, Fischer R, Kessler BM, Maughan TS, El-Khamisy SF, Ramadan K. Nat Commun. 2020 Mar 9;11(1):1274. doi: 10.1038/s41467-020-15000-w. PubMed 32152270.
Backbone
  Vector backbone: pCDNA3
  Backbone manufacturer: Thermofisher
  Backbone size w/o insert (bp): 5413
  Vector type: Mammalian Expression
  Selectable markers: Neomycin (select with G418)
Growth in bacteria
  Bacterial resistance: Ampicillin, 100 μg/mL
  Growth temperature: 37°C
  Growth strain: DH5alpha
  Copy number: High Copy
Gene/Insert
  Gene/Insert name: TEX264 (alt name: ZSIG11)
  Species: H. sapiens (human)
  Insert size (bp): 939
  Mutation: p.111LIDLY>AAAAA; c.331C>G,332T>C,334A>g,335T>C,338A>C,340C>G,341T>C,343T>G,344A>C
  Entrez Gene: TEX264 (a.k.a. ZSIG11)
  Promoter: CMV
  Tag / fusion protein: Flag (C terminal on insert)
  Cloning method: Restriction Enzyme; 5′ cloning site BamHI (not destroyed); 3′ cloning site NotI (not destroyed)
  Sequencing primers: 5′ CMVF_pCDNA3; T7F; 3′ BGH_Rev
Terms and licenses: Academic/Nonprofit Terms; Industry Terms: Not Available to Industry
How to cite: pCDNA3-TEX264-SIM1_mut-cFlag was a gift from Kristijan Ramadan (Addgene plasmid # 220205 ; http://n2t.net/addgene:220205 ; RRID:Addgene_220205)
