[The description below was written by a language model from this plasmid's Addgene catalogue record and pLannotate feature annotations shown in this document.]
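Description:
pCDNA3-TEX264-SIM1_mut-cFlag is a mammalian expression plasmid of about 6.4 kb, built on the pCDNA3 backbone and carrying human TEX264 (also known as ZSIG11) with its first SUMO-interacting motif (SIM1) disrupted. It is propagated in E. coli as a high-copy plasmid through a ColE1/pUC-type origin with ampicillin selection from the β-lactamase gene. It also retains an f1 phage origin. For stable selection in mammalian cells, an SV40 enhancer/early promoter drives the neomycin phosphotransferase gene, terminated by an SV40 polyadenylation signal, which confers G418 resistance. The short HIV-1 LTR, ble, lacI and SV40 promoter fragments listed in the feature table are probably backbone remnants or annotation similarity hits rather than functional elements.

The 939 bp TEX264 open reading frame was cloned between BamHI and NotI sites, both preserved. It lies downstream of the CMV immediate-early enhancer and promoter and upstream of the bovine growth hormone polyadenylation signal. T7 and SP6 promoters flank the insert. The five residues LIDLY starting at position 111 are all replaced by alanine through a set of point substitutions. According to the catalogue entry a Flag epitope is fused to the C terminus, allowing detection or immunoprecipitation, although the tag is not separately annotated in the feature table.

The construct is meant for transient or stable expression of a SIM1-defective TEX264. The associated work concerns the role of TEX264 in p97- and SPRTN-dependent resolution of topoisomerase 1–DNA adducts, so the mutant is presumably compared with the wild-type protein to test what the motif contributes.
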