Features (pLannotate 1.2.2; 21 found; start..end, strand, type, name):
     28..80      -  misc_feature   bom (fragment): basis of mobility region from pBR322
    235..614     +  enhancer       CMV enhancer: human cytomegalovirus immediate early enhancer
    615..818     +  promoter       CMV promoter: human cytomegalovirus (CMV) immediate early promoter
    814..847     +  LTR            5' LTR (truncated) (fragment): truncated 5' long terminal repeat (LTR) from HIV-1
    863..881     +  promoter       T7 promoter: promoter for bacteriophage T7 RNA polymerase
    913..1851    +  CDS            TEX264: TX264_HUMAN - Also known as ZSIG11 From Homo sapiens (Human).
   1919..1937    -  promoter       SP6 promoter: promoter for bacteriophage SP6 RNA polymerase
   1963..2187    +  polyA_signal   bGH poly(A) signal: bovine growth hormone polyadenylation signal
   2191..2212    +  promoter       SV40 promoter (fragment): SV40 enhancer and early promoter
   2233..2661    +  rep_origin     f1 ori (sequence partly withheld): f1 bacteriophage origin of replication; arrow indicates direction of (+) strand synthesis
   2675..3004    +  promoter       SV40 promoter: SV40 enhancer and early promoter
   3071..3862    +  CDS            neo: KKA2_KLEPN - Also known as kan, nptII. Experimental evidence at protein level: Swiss-Prot protein existence level 1. Resistance to kanamycin, neomycin, paromomycin, ribostamycin, butirosin and gentamicin B. From Klebsiella pneumoniae.
   3886..4044    +  CDS            ble (fragment): BLE_KLEPN - Experimental evidence at protein level: Swiss-Prot protein existence level 1. Binding protein with a strong affinity to the bleomycin family of antibiotics. Binds to CL990; an antimitotic-antibiotic compound. From Klebsiella pneumoniae.
   4039..4160    +  polyA_signal   SV40 poly(A) signal: SV40 polyadenylation signal
   4233..4249    -  protein_bind   lac operator: The lac repressor binds to the lac operator to inhibit transcription in E. coli. This inhibition can be relieved by adding lactose or isopropyl-β-D-thiogalactopyranoside (IPTG). lac repressor encoded by lacI
   4257..4287    -  promoter       lac promoter: promoter for the E. coli lac operon
   4302..4323    -  protein_bind   CAP binding site: CAP binding activates transcription in the presence of cAMP. E. coli catabolite activator protein
   4336..4428    -  CDS            lacI (fragment): lac repressor; lacI; The lac repressor binds to the lac operator to inhibit transcription in E. coli. This inhibition can be relieved by adding lactose or isopropyl-β-D-thiogalactopyranoside (IPTG).
   4611..5199    -  rep_origin     ori: high-copy-number ColE1/pMB1/pBR322/pUC origin of replication
   5370..6230    -  CDS            AmpR: β-lactamase; bla; confers resistance to ampicillin, carbenicillin, and related antibiotics
   6231..6335    -  promoter       AmpR promoter: bla
>Addgene plasmid #220205 | pCDNA3-TEX264-SIM1_mut-cFlag | addgene full sequence | sequence record 436027 | Addgene NGS Result
GACGGATCGGGAGATCTCCCGATCCCCTATGGTGCACTCTCAGTACAATCTGCTCTGATGCCGCATAGTT
AAGCCAGTATCTGCTCCCTGCTTGTGTGTTGGAGGTCGCTGAGTAGTGCGCGAGCAAAATTTAAGCTACA
ACAAGGCAAGGCTTGACCGACAATTGCATGAAGAATCTGCTTAGGGTTAGGCGTTTTGCGCTGCTTCGCG
ATGTACGGGCCAGATATACGCGTTGACATTGATTATTGACTAGTTATTAATAGTAATCAATTACGGGGTC
ATTAGTTCATAGCCCATATATGGAGTTCCGCGTTACATAACTTACGGTAAATGGCCCGCCTGGCTGACCG
CCCAACGACCCCCGCCCATTGACGTCAATAATGACGTATGTTCCCATAGTAACGCCAATAGGGACTTTCC
ATTGACGTCAATGGGTGGAGTATTTACGGTAAACTGCCCACTTGGCAGTACATCAAGTGTATCATATGCC
AAGTACGCCCCCTATTGACGTCAATGACGGTAAATGGCCCGCCTGGCATTATGCCCAGTACATGACCTTA
TGGGACTTTCCTACTTGGCAGTACATCTACGTATTAGTCATCGCTATTACCATGGTGATGCGGTTTTGGC
AGTACATCAATGGGCGTGGATAGCGGTTTGACTCACGGGGATTTCCAAGTCTCCACCCCATTGACGTCAA
TGGGAGTTTGTTTTGGCACCAAAATCAACGGGACTTTCCAAAATGTCGTAACAACTCCGCCCCATTGACG
CAAATGGGCGGTAGGCGTGTACGGTGGGAGGTCTATATAAGCAGAGCTCTCTGGCTAACTAGAGAACCCA
CTGCTTACTGGCTTATCGAAATTAATACGACTCACTATAGGGAGACCCAAGCTTGGTACCGAGCTCGGAT
CCATGTCGGACCTGCTACTACTGGGCCTGATTGGGGGCCTGACTCTCTTACTGCTGCTGACGCTGCTGGC
CTTTGCCGGGTACTCAGGGCTACTGGCTGGGGTGGAAGTGAGTGCTGGGTCACCCCCCATCCGCAACGTC
ACTGTGGCCTACAAGTTCCACATGGGGCTCTATGGTGAGACTGGGCGGCTTTTCACTGAGAGCTGCAGCA
TCTCTCCCAAGCTCCGCTCCATCGCTGTCTACTATGACAACCCCCACATGGTGCCCCCTGATAAGTGCCG
ATGTGCCGTGGGCAGCATCCTGAGTGAAGGTGAGGAATCGCCCTCCCCTGAGGCCGCCGCCGCCGCCCAG
AAATTTGGCTTCAAGGTGTTCTCCTTCCCGGCACCCAGCCATGTGGTGACAGCCACCTTCCCCTACACCA
CCATTCTGTCCATCTGGCTGGCTACCCGCCGTGTCCATCCTGCCTTGGACACCTACATCAAGGAGCGGAA
GCTGTGTGCCTATCCTCGGCTGGAGATCTACCAGGAAGACCAGATCCATTTCATGTGCCCACTGGCACGG
CAGGGAGACTTCTATGTGCCTGAGATGAAGGAGACAGAGTGGAAATGGCGGGGGCTTGTGGAGGCCATTG
ACACCCAGGTGGATGGCACAGGAGCTGACACAATGAGTGACACGAGTTCTGTAAGCTTGGAAGTGAGCCC
TGGCAGCCGGGAGACTTCAGCTGCCACACTGTCACCTGGGGCGAGCAGCCGTGGCTGGGATGACGGTGAC
ACCCGCAGCGAGCACAGCTACAGCGAGTCAGGTGCCAGCGGCTCCTCTTTTGAGGAGCTGGACTTGGAGG
GCGAGGGGCCCTTAGGGGAGTCACGGCTGGACCCTGGGACTGAGCCCCTGGGGACTACCAAGTGGCTCTG
GGAGCCCACTGCCCCTGAGAAGGGCAAGGAGAGCGCTGACTACAAAGACGATGACGACAAGTAAGCGGCC
GCTCGAGCATGCATCTAGAGGGCCCTATTCTATAGTGTCACCTAAATGCTAGAGCTCGCTGATCAGCCTC
GACTGTGCCTTCTAGTTGCCAGCCATCTGTTGTTTGCCCCTCCCCCGTGCCTTCCTTGACCCTGGAAGGT
GCCACTCCCACTGTCCTTTCCTAATAAAATGAGGAAATTGCATCGCATTGTCTGAGTAGGTGTCATTCTA
TTCTGGGGGGTGGGGTGGGGCAGGACAGCAAGGGGGAGGATTGGGAAGACAATAGCAGGCATGCTGGGGA
TGCGGTGGGCTCTATGGCTTCTGAGGCGGAAAGAACCAGCTGGGGCTCTAGGGGGTATCCCC
[124 nt withheld, positions 2233-2356]
C
[54 nt withheld, positions 2358-2411]
G
[36 nt withheld, positions 2413-2448]
A
[49 nt withheld, positions 2450-2498]
CCTTTGACGTTGGAGTCCACGTTCTTT
[37 nt withheld, positions 2526-2562]
ACCCTATCTCGGTCTATTCTTTTGATTTATAAGGGATTTTGCCGATTTCGGCCTATTGGTTAAAAAATGA
GCTGATTTAACAAAAATTTAACGCGAATTAATTCTGTGGAATGTGTGTCAGTTAGGGTGTGGAAAGTCCC
CAGGCTCCCCAGCAGGCAGAAGTATGCAAAGCATGCATCTCAATTAGTCAGCAACCAGGTGTGGAAAGTC
CCCAGGCTCCCCAGCAGGCAGAAGTATGCAAAGCATGCATCTCAATTAGTCAGCAACCATAGTCCCGCCC
CTAACTCCGCCCATCCCGCCCCTAACTCCGCCCAGTTCCGCCCATTCTCCGCCCCATGGCTGACTAATTT
TTTTTATTTATGCAGAGGCCGAGGCCGCCTCTGCCTCTGAGCTATTCCAGAAGTAGTGAGGAGGCTTTTT
TGGAGGCCTAGGCTTTTGCAAAAAGCTCCCGGGAGCTTGTATATCCATTTTCGGATCTGATCAAGAGACA
GGATGAGGATCGTTTCGCATGATTGAACAAGATGGATTGCACGCAGGTTCTCCGGCCGCTTGGGTGGAGA
GGCTATTCGGCTATGACTGGGCACAACAGACAATCGGCTGCTCTGATGCCGCCGTGTTCCGGCTGTCAGC
GCAGGGGCGCCCGGTTCTTTTTGTCAAGACCGACCTGTCCGGTGCCCTGAATGAACTGCAGGACGAGGCA
GCGCGGCTATCGTGGCTGGCCACGACGGGCGTTCCTTGCGCAGCTGTGCTCGACGTTGTCACTGAAGCGG
GAAGGGACTGGCTGCTATTGGGCGAAGTGCCGGGGCAGGATCTCCTGTCATCTCACCTTGCTCCTGCCGA
GAAAGTATCCATCATGGCTGATGCAATGCGGCGGCTGCATACGCTTGATCCGGCTACCTGCCCATTCGAC
CACCAAGCGAAACATCGCATCGAGCGAGCACGTACTCGGATGGAAGCCGGTCTTGTCGATCAGGATGATC
TGGACGAAGAGCATCAGGGGCTCGCGCCAGCCGAACTGTTCGCCAGGCTCAAGGCGCGCATGCCCGACGG
CGAGGATCTCGTCGTGACCCATGGCGATGCCTGCTTGCCGAATATCATGGTGGAAAATGGCCGCTTTTCT
GGATTCATCGACTGTGGCCGGCTGGGTGTGGCGGACCGCTATCAGGACATAGCGTTGGCTACCCGTGATA
TTGCTGAAGAGCTTGGCGGCGAATGGGCTGACCGCTTCCTCGTGCTTTACGGTATCGCCGCTCCCGATTC
GCAGCGCATCGCCTTCTATCGCCTTCTTGACGAGTTCTTCTGAGCGGGACTCTGGGGTTCGAAATGACCG
ACCAAGCGACGCCCAACCTGCCATCACGAGATTTCGATTCCACCGCCGCCTTCTATGAAAGGTTGGGCTT
CGGAATCGTTTTCCGGGACGCCGGCTGGATGATCCTCCAGCGCGGGGATCTCATGCTGGAGTTCTTCGCC
CACCCCAACTTGTTTATTGCAGCTTATAATGGTTACAAATAAAGCAATAGCATCACAAATTTCACAAATA
AAGCATTTTTTTCACTGCATTCTAGTTGTGGTTTGTCCAAACTCATCAATGTATCTTATCATGTCTGTAT
ACCGTCGACCTCTAGCTAGAGCTTGGCGTAATCATGGTCATAGCTGTTTCCTGTGTGAAATTGTTATCCG
CTCACAATTCCACACAACATACGAGCCGGAAGCATAAAGTGTAAAGCCTGGGGTGCCTAATGAGTGAGCT
AACTCACATTAATTGCGTTGCGCTCACTGCCCGCTTTCCAGTCGGGAAACCTGTCGTGCCAGCTGCATTA
ATGAATCGGCCAACGCGCGGGGAGAGGCGGTTTGCGTATTGGGCGCTCTTCCGCTTCCTCGCTCACTGAC
TCGCTGCGCTCGGTCGTTCGGCTGCGGCGAGCGGTATCAGCTCACTCAAAGGCGGTAATACGGTTATCCA
CAGAATCAGGGGATAACGCAGGAAAGAACATGTGAGCAAAAGGCCAGCAAAAGGCCAGGAACCGTAAAAA
GGCCGCGTTGCTGGCGTTTTTCCATAGGCTCCGCCCCCCTGACGAGCATCACAAAAATCGACGCTCAAGT
CAGAGGTGGCGAAACCCGACAGGACTATAAAGATACCAGGCGTTTCCCCCTGGAAGCTCCCTCGTGCGCT
CTCCTGTTCCGACCCTGCCGCTTACCGGATACCTGTCCGCCTTTCTCCCTTCGGGAAGCGTGGCGCTTTC
TCATAGCTCACGCTGTAGGTATCTCAGTTCGGTGTAGGTCGTTCGCTCCAAGCTGGGCTGTGTGCACGAA
CCCCCCGTTCAGCCCGACCGCTGCGCCTTATCCGGTAACTATCGTCTTGAGTCCAACCCGGTAAGACACG
ACTTATCGCCACTGGCAGCAGCCACTGGTAACAGGATTAGCAGAGCGAGGTATGTAGGCGGTGCTACAGA
GTTCTTGAAGTGGTGGCCTAACTACGGCTACACTAGAAGAACAGTATTTGGTATCTGCGCTCTGCTGAAG
CCAGTTACCTTCGGAAAAAGAGTTGGTAGCTCTTGATCCGGCAAACAAACCACCGCTGGTAGCGGTGGTT
TTTTTGTTTGCAAGCAGCAGATTACGCGCAGAAAAAAAGGATCTCAAGAAGATCCTTTGATCTTTTCTAC
GGGGTCTGACGCTCAGTGGAACGAAAACTCACGTTAAGGGATTTTGGTCATGAGATTATCAAAAAGGATC
TTCACCTAGATCCTTTTAAATTAAAAATGAAGTTTTAAATCAATCTAAAGTATATATGAGTAAACTTGGT
CTGACAGTTACCAATGCTTAATCAGTGAGGCACCTATCTCAGCGATCTGTCTATTTCGTTCATCCATAGT
TGCCTGACTCCCCGTCGTGTAGATAACTACGATACGGGAGGGCTTACCATCTGGCCCCAGTGCTGCAATG
ATACCGCGAGACCCACGCTCACCGGCTCCAGATTTATCAGCAATAAACCAGCCAGCCGGAAGGGCCGAGC
GCAGAAGTGGTCCTGCAACTTTATCCGCCTCCATCCAGTCTATTAATTGTTGCCGGGAAGCTAGAGTAAG
TAGTTCGCCAGTTAATAGTTTGCGCAACGTTGTTGCCATTGCTACAGGCATCGTGGTGTCACGCTCGTCG
TTTGGTATGGCTTCATTCAGCTCCGGTTCCCAACGATCAAGGCGAGTTACATGATCCCCCATGTTGTGCA
AAAAAGCGGTTAGCTCCTTCGGTCCTCCGATCGTTGTCAGAAGTAAGTTGGCCGCAGTGTTATCACTCAT
GGTTATGGCAGCACTGCATAATTCTCTTACTGTCATGCCATCCGTAAGATGCTTTTCTGTGACTGGTGAG
TACTCAACCAAGTCATTCTGAGAATAGTGTATGCGGCGACCGAGTTGCTCTTGCCCGGCGTCAATACGGG
ATAATACCGCGCCACATAGCAGAACTTTAAAAGTGCTCATCATTGGAAAACGTTCTTCGGGGCGAAAACT
CTCAAGGATCTTACCGCTGTTGAGATCCAGTTCGATGTAACCCACTCGTGCACCCAACTGATCTTCAGCA
TCTTTTACTTTCACCAGCGTTTCTGGGTGAGCAAAAACAGGAAGGCAAAATGCCGCAAAAAAGGGAATAA
GGGCGACACGGAAATGTTGAATACTCATACTCTTCCTTTTTCAATATTATTGAAGCATTTATCAGGGTTA
TTGTCTCATGAGCGGATACATATTTGAATGTATTTAGAAAAATAAACAAATAGGGGTTCCGCGCACATTT
CCCCGAAAAGTGCCACCTGACGTC
