>Addgene plasmid #220205 | pCDNA3-TEX264-SIM1_mut-cFlag | depositor partial sequence | sequence record 430251 | Assembled from Sanger sequences using CMVF_pCDNA3 and bGHR primers
GCCGGTTGGGTAACCGGGTGGAGAGGGTCTATATAAGCAGAGCTCTCTGGCTCTCTAGAAGAACCCACTG
CTTACTGGCTTATCGAAATTAATACGACTCACTATAGGGAGACCCAAGCTTGGTACCGAGCTCGGATCCA
TGTCGGACCTGCTACTACTGGGCCTGATTGGGGGCCTGACTCTCTTACTGCTGCTGACGCTGCTGGCCTT
TGCCGGGTACTCAGGGCTACTGGCTGGGGTGGAAGTGAGTGCTGGGTCACCCCCCATCCGCAACGTCACT
GTGGCCTACAAGTTCCACATGGGGCTCTATGGTGAGACTGGGCGGCTTTTCACTGAGAGCTGCAGCATCT
CTCCCAAGCTCCGCTCCATCGCTGTCTACTATGACAACCCCCACATGGTGCCCCCTGATAAGTGCCGATG
TGCCGTGGGCAGCATCCTGAGTGAAGGTGAGGAATCGCCCTCCCCTGAGGCCGCCGCCGCCGCCCAGAAA
TTTGGCTTCAAGGTGTTCTCCTTCCCGGCACCCAGCCATGTGGTGACAGCCACCTTCCCCTACACCACCA
TTCTGTCCATCTGGCTGGCTACCCGCCGTGTCCATCCTGCCTTGGACACCTACATCAAGGAGCGGAAGCT
GTGTGCCTATCCTCGGCTGGAGATCTACCAGGAAGACCAGATCCATTTCATGTGCCCACTGGCACGGCAG
GGAGACTTCTATGTGCCTGAGATGAAGGAGACAGAGTGGAAATGGCGGGGGCTTGTGGAGGCCATTGACA
CCCAGGTGGATGGCACAGGAGCTGACACAATGAGTGACACGAGTTCTGTAAGCTTGGAAGTGAGCCCTGG
CAGCCGGGAGACTTCAGCTGCCACACTGTCACCTGGGGCGAGCAGCCGTGGCTGGGATGACGGTGACACC
CGCAGCGAGCACAGCTACAGCGAGTCAGGTGCCAGCGGCTCCTCTTTTGAGGAGCTGGACTTGGAGGGCG
AGGGGCCCTTAGGGGAGTCACGGCTGGACCCTGGGACTGAGCCCCTGGGGACTACCAAGTGGCTCTGGGA
GCCCACTGCCCCTGAGAAGGGCAAGGAGAGCGCTGACTACAAAGACGATGACGACAAGTAAGCGGCCGCT
CGAGCATGCATTCTAGAGGGCCCTATTCTATAGTTTCAACCTAAAAACAAGCCCCA
